Addgene plasmid #138689: pLenti-Puro-sgMARK2
Purpose: Expresses a human MARK2-targeting sgRNA and Cas9
Depositing lab: Reuben Shaw. Depositing organization: Salk Institute for Biological Studies. Publication: The AMPK-Related Kinases SIK1 and SIK3 Mediate Key Tumor-Suppressive Effects of LKB1 in NSCLC. Hollstein PE, Eichner LJ, Brun SN, Kamireddy A, Svensson RU, Vera LI, Ross DS, Rymoff TJ, Hutchins A, Galvez HM, Williams AE, Shokhirev MN, Screaton RA, Berdeaux R, Shaw RJ. Cancer Discov. 2019 Nov;9(11):1606-1627. doi: 10.1158/2159-8290.CD-18-1261. Epub 2019 Jul 26. PubMed 31350328.
Backbone
  Vector backbone: pLentiCRISPR v2
  Vector type: Lentiviral
Growth in bacteria
  Bacterial resistance: Ampicillin, 100 μg/mL
  Growth temperature: 37°C
  Growth strain: NEB Stable
  Copy number: High Copy
Gene/Insert
  Gene/Insert name: sgMARK2 human
  gRNA/shRNA sequence: GTTGCGGCCCCGAATCATGT
  Species: H. sapiens (human)
  Entrez Gene: MARK2 (a.k.a. EMK-1, EMK1, PAR-1, Par-1b, Par1b)
  Promoter: hU6
  Cloning method: Restriction Enzyme; 5′ cloning site unknown (unknown if destroyed)
Terms and licenses: Academic/Nonprofit Terms; Industry Terms: Not Available to Industry
How to cite: pLenti-Puro-sgMARK2 was a gift from Reuben Shaw (Addgene plasmid # 138689 ; http://n2t.net/addgene:138689 ; RRID:Addgene_138689)
