[The description below was written by a language model from this plasmid's Addgene catalogue record and pLannotate feature annotations shown in this document.]
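Description:
pLenti-Puro-sgMARK2 is a third-generation-style, self-inactivating lentiviral CRISPR vector built on the pLentiCRISPR v2 backbone, delivering both Streptococcus pyogenes Cas9 and a single guide RNA against human MARK2 (also known as EMK1 or PAR-1b) from one roughly 13 kb plasmid. In bacteria it is maintained through a high-copy ColE1/pUC-type origin and selected with ampicillin via the β-lactamase gene. The backbone also carries an f1 origin and an SV40/EM7-driven bleomycin/Zeocin resistance cassette that lies outside the viral LTRs and so is not packaged.

The transfer region begins with a CMV enhancer/promoter fused to a truncated HIV-1 5' LTR, which drives Tat-independent production of the genomic RNA in packaging cells. This is followed by the Ψ packaging signal with a partial gag sequence, the Rev response element for nuclear export, and the cPPT/CTS, which aids nuclear import of the reverse-transcribed genome. Two expression units follow. A human U6 RNA polymerase III promoter transcribes the MARK2-specific spacer joined to the S. pyogenes guide RNA scaffold, and an EF-1α core promoter drives the Cas9 coding sequence with a downstream puromycin N-acetyltransferase gene. The element linking Cas9 to the puromycin marker is not annotated in the feature table. A WPRE enhances transcript expression, and the ΔU3 3' LTR inactivates the viral promoter after integration, with a bGH polyadenylation signal beyond it.

After packaging and transduction, puromycin selects for cells that stably express Cas9 and the guide, allowing targeted disruption of MARK2 in human cells. The associated publication concerns AMPK-related kinases acting downstream of LKB1 in non-small-cell lung cancer.
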