Features (pLannotate 1.2.2; 33 found; start..end, strand, type, name):
    217..397     +  LTR            5' LTR (truncated): truncated 5' long terminal repeat (LTR) from HIV-1
    444..569     +  misc_feature   HIV-1 Ψ: packaging signal of human immunodeficiency virus type 1
    553..916     +  CDS            HIV-1 gag (fragment): gag protein from human immunodeficiency virus 1; gag
   1062..1295    +  misc_feature   RRE: The Rev response element (RRE) of HIV-1 allows for Rev-dependent mRNA export from the nucleus to the cytoplasm.
   1672..1772    +  CDS            Rev (fragment): human immunodeficiency virus 1 (HIV-1) Rev protein; rev; enhances nuclear export of unspliced and incompletely spliced viral mRNAs
   1822..1939    +  misc_feature   cPPT/CTS: central polypurine tract and central termination sequence of HIV-1
   1990..2230    +  promoter       U6 promoter: RNA polymerase III promoter for human U6 snRNA
   2259..2334    +  misc_RNA       gRNA scaffold: guide RNA scaffold for the Streptococcus pyogenes CRISPR/Cas9 system
   2352..2370    +  CDS            small t antigen (fragment): SV40 (simian virus 40) small t antigen
   2396..2607    +  promoter       EF-1α core promoter: core promoter for human elongation factor EF-1α
   2632..6735    +  CDS            Cas9: Cas9 (Csn1) endonuclease from the Streptococcus pyogenes Type II CRISPR/Cas system generates RNA-guided double strand breaks in DNA
   6873..7470    +  CDS            PuroR (fragment): puromycin N-acetyltransferase; pac from Streptomyces; confers resistance to puromycin
   7486..8074    +  misc_feature   WPRE: woodchuck hepatitis virus posttranscriptional regulatory element
   8125..8144    +  misc_feature   cPPT/CTS (fragment): central polypurine tract and central termination sequence of HIV-1
   8146..8379    +  LTR            3' LTR (ΔU3): self-inactivating 3' long terminal repeat (LTR) from HIV-1
   8411..8635    +  polyA_signal   bGH poly(A) signal: bovine growth hormone polyadenylation signal
   8639..8660    +  promoter       SV40 promoter (fragment): SV40 enhancer and early promoter
   8681..9109    +  rep_origin     f1 ori (sequence partly withheld): f1 bacteriophage origin of replication; arrow indicates direction of (+) strand synthesis
   9123..9452    +  promoter       SV40 promoter: SV40 enhancer and early promoter
   9500..9547    +  promoter       EM7 promoter: synthetic bacterial promoter&nbsp
   9566..9940    +  CDS            BleoR: antibiotic-binding protein; Sh ble from Streptoalloteichus hindustanus; confers resistance to bleomycin, phleomycin, and Zeocin™
   9950..10075   +  CDS            ble (fragment): BLE_KLEPN - Experimental evidence at protein level: Swiss-Prot protein existence level 1. Binding protein with a strong affinity to the bleomycin family of antibiotics. Binds to CL990; an antimitotic-antibiotic compound. From Klebsiella pneumoniae.
  10070..10191   +  polyA_signal   SV40 poly(A) signal: SV40 polyadenylation signal
  10262..10284   -  protein_bind   lac operator (fragment): The lac repressor binds to the lac operator to inhibit transcription in E. coli. This inhibition can be relieved by adding lactose or isopropyl-β-D-thiogalactopyranoside (IPTG). lac repressor encoded by lacI
  10288..10318   -  promoter       lac promoter: promoter for the E. coli lac operon
  10333..10354   -  protein_bind   CAP binding site: CAP binding activates transcription in the presence of cAMP. E. coli catabolite activator protein
  10367..10459   -  CDS            lacI (fragment): lac repressor; lacI; The lac repressor binds to the lac operator to inhibit transcription in E. coli. This inhibition can be relieved by adding lactose or isopropyl-β-D-thiogalactopyranoside (IPTG).
  10642..11230   -  rep_origin     ori: high-copy-number ColE1/pMB1/pBR322/pUC origin of replication
  11401..12261   -  CDS            AmpR: β-lactamase; bla; confers resistance to ampicillin, carbenicillin, and related antibiotics
  12262..12366   -  promoter       AmpR promoter: bla
  12425..12477   -  misc_feature   bom (fragment): basis of mobility region from pBR322
  12632..13011   +  enhancer       CMV enhancer: human cytomegalovirus immediate early enhancer
  13012..199     +  promoter       CMV promoter (across the origin): human cytomegalovirus (CMV) immediate early promoter
>Addgene plasmid #138689 | pLenti-Puro-sgMARK2 | addgene full sequence | sequence record 273109 | Addgene NGS Result
TGATGCGGTTTTGGCAGTACATCAATGGGCGTGGATAGCGGTTTGACTCACGGGGATTTCCAAGTCTCCA
CCCCATTGACGTCAATGGGAGTTTGTTTTGGCACCAAAATCAACGGGACTTTCCAAAATGTCGTAACAAC
TCCGCCCCATTGACGCAAATGGGCGGTAGGCGTGTACGGTGGGAGGTCTATATAAGCAGCGCGTTTTGCC
TGTACTGGGTCTCTCTGGTTAGACCAGATCTGAGCCTGGGAGCTCTCTGGCTAACTAGGGAACCCACTGC
TTAAGCCTCAATAAAGCTTGCCTTGAGTGCTTCAAGTAGTGTGTGCCCGTCTGTTGTGTGACTCTGGTAA
CTAGAGATCCCTCAGACCCTTTTAGTCAGTGTGGAAAATCTCTAGCAGTGGCGCCCGAACAGGGACTTGA
AAGCGAAAGGGAAACCAGAGGAGCTCTCTCGACGCAGGACTCGGCTTGCTGAAGCGCGCACGGCAAGAGG
CGAGGGGCGGCGACTGGTGAGTACGCCAAAAATTTTGACTAGCGGAGGCTAGAAGGAGAGAGATGGGTGC
GAGAGCGTCAGTATTAAGCGGGGGAGAATTAGATCGCGATGGGAAAAAATTCGGTTAAGGCCAGGGGGAA
AGAAAAAATATAAATTAAAACATATAGTATGGGCAAGCAGGGAGCTAGAACGATTCGCAGTTAATCCTGG
CCTGTTAGAAACATCAGAAGGCTGTAGACAAATACTGGGACAGCTACAACCATCCCTTCAGACAGGATCA
GAAGAACTTAGATCATTATATAATACAGTAGCAACCCTCTATTGTGTGCATCAAAGGATAGAGATAAAAG
ACACCAAGGAAGCTTTAGACAAGATAGAGGAAGAGCAAAACAAAAGTAAGACCACCGCACAGCAAGCGGC
CGCTGATCTTCAGACCTGGAGGAGGAGATATGAGGGACAATTGGAGAAGTGAATTATATAAATATAAAGT
AGTAAAAATTGAACCATTAGGAGTAGCACCCACCAAGGCAAAGAGAAGAGTGGTGCAGAGAGAAAAAAGA
GCAGTGGGAATAGGAGCTTTGTTCCTTGGGTTCTTGGGAGCAGCAGGAAGCACTATGGGCGCAGCGTCAA
TGACGCTGACGGTACAGGCCAGACAATTATTGTCTGGTATAGTGCAGCAGCAGAACAATTTGCTGAGGGC
TATTGAGGCGCAACAGCATCTGTTGCAACTCACAGTCTGGGGCATCAAGCAGCTCCAGGCAAGAATCCTG
GCTGTGGAAAGATACCTAAAGGATCAACAGCTCCTGGGGATTTGGGGTTGCTCTGGAAAACTCATTTGCA
CCACTGCTGTGCCTTGGAATGCTAGTTGGAGTAATAAATCTCTGGAACAGATTTGGAATCACACGACCTG
GATGGAGTGGGACAGAGAAATTAACAATTACACAAGCTTAATACACTCCTTAATTGAAGAATCGCAAAAC
CAGCAAGAAAAGAATGAACAAGAATTATTGGAATTAGATAAATGGGCAAGTTTGTGGAATTGGTTTAACA
TAACAAATTGGCTGTGGTATATAAAATTATTCATAATGATAGTAGGAGGCTTGGTAGGTTTAAGAATAGT
TTTTGCTGTACTTTCTATAGTGAATAGAGTTAGGCAGGGATATTCACCATTATCGTTTCAGACCCACCTC
CCAACCCCGAGGGGACCCGACAGGCCCGAAGGAATAGAAGAAGAAGGTGGAGAGAGAGACAGAGACAGAT
CCATTCGATTAGTGAACGGATCGGCACTGCGTGCGCCAATTCTGCAGACAAATGGCAGTATTCATCCACA
ATTTTAAAAGAAAAGGGGGGATTGGGGGGTACAGTGCAGGGGAAAGAATAGTAGACATAATAGCAACAGA
CATACAAACTAAAGAATTACAAAAACAAATTACAAAAATTCAAAATTTTCGGGTTTATTACAGGGACAGC
AGAGATCCAGTTTGGTTAATTAAGGTACCGAGGGCCTATTTCCCATGATTCCTTCATATTTGCATATACG
ATACAAGGCTGTTAGAGAGATAATTAGAATTAATTTGACTGTAAACACAAAGATATTAGTACAAAATACG
TGACGTAGAAAGTAATAATTTCTTGGGTAGTTTGCAGTTTTAAAATTATGTTTTAAAATGGACTATCATA
TGCTTACCGTAACTTGAAAGTATTTCGATTTCTTGGCTTTATATATCTTGTGGAAAGGACGAAACACCGT
TGCGGCCCCGAATCATGTGTTTTAGAGCTAGAAATAGCAAGTTAAAATAAGGCTAGTCCGTTATCAACTT
GAAAAAGTGGCACCGAGTCGGTGCTTTTTTGAATTCGCTAGCTAGGTCTTGAAAGGAGTGGGAATTGGCT
CCGGTGCCCGTCAGTGGGCAGAGCGCACATCGCCCACAGTCCCCGAGAAGTTGGGGGGAGGGGTCGGCAA
TTGATCCGGTGCCTAGAGAAGGTGGCGCGGGGTAAACTGGGAAAGTGATGTCGTGTACTGGCTCCGCCTT
TTTCCCGAGGGTGGGGGAGAACCGTATATAAGTGCAGTAGTCGCCGTGAACGTTCTTTTTCGCAACGGGT
TTGCCGCCAGAACACAGGACCGGTTCTAGAGCGCTGCCACCATGGACAAGAAGTACAGCATCGGCCTGGA
CATCGGCACCAACTCTGTGGGCTGGGCCGTGATCACCGACGAGTACAAGGTGCCCAGCAAGAAATTCAAG
GTGCTGGGCAACACCGACCGGCACAGCATCAAGAAGAACCTGATCGGAGCCCTGCTGTTCGACAGCGGCG
AAACAGCCGAGGCCACCCGGCTGAAGAGAACCGCCAGAAGAAGATACACCAGACGGAAGAACCGGATCTG
CTATCTGCAAGAGATCTTCAGCAACGAGATGGCCAAGGTGGACGACAGCTTCTTCCACAGACTGGAAGAG
TCCTTCCTGGTGGAAGAGGATAAGAAGCACGAGCGGCACCCCATCTTCGGCAACATCGTGGACGAGGTGG
CCTACCACGAGAAGTACCCCACCATCTACCACCTGAGAAAGAAACTGGTGGACAGCACCGACAAGGCCGA
CCTGCGGCTGATCTATCTGGCCCTGGCCCACATGATCAAGTTCCGGGGCCACTTCCTGATCGAGGGCGAC
CTGAACCCCGACAACAGCGACGTGGACAAGCTGTTCATCCAGCTGGTGCAGACCTACAACCAGCTGTTCG
AGGAAAACCCCATCAACGCCAGCGGCGTGGACGCCAAGGCCATCCTGTCTGCCAGACTGAGCAAGAGCAG
ACGGCTGGAAAATCTGATCGCCCAGCTGCCCGGCGAGAAGAAGAATGGCCTGTTCGGAAACCTGATTGCC
CTGAGCCTGGGCCTGACCCCCAACTTCAAGAGCAACTTCGACCTGGCCGAGGATGCCAAACTGCAGCTGA
GCAAGGACACCTACGACGACGACCTGGACAACCTGCTGGCCCAGATCGGCGACCAGTACGCCGACCTGTT
TCTGGCCGCCAAGAACCTGTCCGACGCCATCCTGCTGAGCGACATCCTGAGAGTGAACACCGAGATCACC
AAGGCCCCCCTGAGCGCCTCTATGATCAAGAGATACGACGAGCACCACCAGGACCTGACCCTGCTGAAAG
CTCTCGTGCGGCAGCAGCTGCCTGAGAAGTACAAAGAGATTTTCTTCGACCAGAGCAAGAACGGCTACGC
CGGCTACATTGACGGCGGAGCCAGCCAGGAAGAGTTCTACAAGTTCATCAAGCCCATCCTGGAAAAGATG
GACGGCACCGAGGAACTGCTCGTGAAGCTGAACAGAGAGGACCTGCTGCGGAAGCAGCGGACCTTCGACA
ACGGCAGCATCCCCCACCAGATCCACCTGGGAGAGCTGCACGCCATTCTGCGGCGGCAGGAAGATTTTTA
CCCATTCCTGAAGGACAACCGGGAAAAGATCGAGAAGATCCTGACCTTCCGCATCCCCTACTACGTGGGC
CCTCTGGCCAGGGGAAACAGCAGATTCGCCTGGATGACCAGAAAGAGCGAGGAAACCATCACCCCCTGGA
ACTTCGAGGAAGTGGTGGACAAGGGCGCTTCCGCCCAGAGCTTCATCGAGCGGATGACCAACTTCGATAA
GAACCTGCCCAACGAGAAGGTGCTGCCCAAGCACAGCCTGCTGTACGAGTACTTCACCGTGTATAACGAG
CTGACCAAAGTGAAATACGTGACCGAGGGAATGAGAAAGCCCGCCTTCCTGAGCGGCGAGCAGAAAAAGG
CCATCGTGGACCTGCTGTTCAAGACCAACCGGAAAGTGACCGTGAAGCAGCTGAAAGAGGACTACTTCAA
GAAAATCGAGTGCTTCGACTCCGTGGAAATCTCCGGCGTGGAAGATCGGTTCAACGCCTCCCTGGGCACA
TACCACGATCTGCTGAAAATTATCAAGGACAAGGACTTCCTGGACAATGAGGAAAACGAGGACATTCTGG
AAGATATCGTGCTGACCCTGACACTGTTTGAGGACAGAGAGATGATCGAGGAACGGCTGAAAACCTATGC
CCACCTGTTCGACGACAAAGTGATGAAGCAGCTGAAGCGGCGGAGATACACCGGCTGGGGCAGGCTGAGC
CGGAAGCTGATCAACGGCATCCGGGACAAGCAGTCCGGCAAGACAATCCTGGATTTCCTGAAGTCCGACG
GCTTCGCCAACAGAAACTTCATGCAGCTGATCCACGACGACAGCCTGACCTTTAAAGAGGACATCCAGAA
AGCCCAGGTGTCCGGCCAGGGCGATAGCCTGCACGAGCACATTGCCAATCTGGCCGGCAGCCCCGCCATT
AAGAAGGGCATCCTGCAGACAGTGAAGGTGGTGGACGAGCTCGTGAAAGTGATGGGCCGGCACAAGCCCG
AGAACATCGTGATCGAAATGGCCAGAGAGAACCAGACCACCCAGAAGGGACAGAAGAACAGCCGCGAGAG
AATGAAGCGGATCGAAGAGGGCATCAAAGAGCTGGGCAGCCAGATCCTGAAAGAACACCCCGTGGAAAAC
ACCCAGCTGCAGAACGAGAAGCTGTACCTGTACTACCTGCAGAATGGGCGGGATATGTACGTGGACCAGG
AACTGGACATCAACCGGCTGTCCGACTACGATGTGGACCATATCGTGCCTCAGAGCTTTCTGAAGGACGA
CTCCATCGACAACAAGGTGCTGACCAGAAGCGACAAGAACCGGGGCAAGAGCGACAACGTGCCCTCCGAA
GAGGTCGTGAAGAAGATGAAGAACTACTGGCGGCAGCTGCTGAACGCCAAGCTGATTACCCAGAGAAAGT
TCGACAATCTGACCAAGGCCGAGAGAGGCGGCCTGAGCGAACTGGATAAGGCCGGCTTCATCAAGAGACA
GCTGGTGGAAACCCGGCAGATCACAAAGCACGTGGCACAGATCCTGGACTCCCGGATGAACACTAAGTAC
GACGAGAATGACAAGCTGATCCGGGAAGTGAAAGTGATCACCCTGAAGTCCAAGCTGGTGTCCGATTTCC
GGAAGGATTTCCAGTTTTACAAAGTGCGCGAGATCAACAACTACCACCACGCCCACGACGCCTACCTGAA
CGCCGTCGTGGGAACCGCCCTGATCAAAAAGTACCCTAAGCTGGAAAGCGAGTTCGTGTACGGCGACTAC
AAGGTGTACGACGTGCGGAAGATGATCGCCAAGAGCGAGCAGGAAATCGGCAAGGCTACCGCCAAGTACT
TCTTCTACAGCAACATCATGAACTTTTTCAAGACCGAGATTACCCTGGCCAACGGCGAGATCCGGAAGCG
GCCTCTGATCGAGACAAACGGCGAAACCGGGGAGATCGTGTGGGATAAGGGCCGGGATTTTGCCACCGTG
CGGAAAGTGCTGAGCATGCCCCAAGTGAATATCGTGAAAAAGACCGAGGTGCAGACAGGCGGCTTCAGCA
AAGAGTCTATCCTGCCCAAGAGGAACAGCGATAAGCTGATCGCCAGAAAGAAGGACTGGGACCCTAAGAA
GTACGGCGGCTTCGACAGCCCCACCGTGGCCTATTCTGTGCTGGTGGTGGCCAAAGTGGAAAAGGGCAAG
TCCAAGAAACTGAAGAGTGTGAAAGAGCTGCTGGGGATCACCATCATGGAAAGAAGCAGCTTCGAGAAGA
ATCCCATCGACTTTCTGGAAGCCAAGGGCTACAAAGAAGTGAAAAAGGACCTGATCATCAAGCTGCCTAA
GTACTCCCTGTTCGAGCTGGAAAACGGCCGGAAGAGAATGCTGGCCTCTGCCGGCGAACTGCAGAAGGGA
AACGAACTGGCCCTGCCCTCCAAATATGTGAACTTCCTGTACCTGGCCAGCCACTATGAGAAGCTGAAGG
GCTCCCCCGAGGATAATGAGCAGAAACAGCTGTTTGTGGAACAGCACAAGCACTACCTGGACGAGATCAT
CGAGCAGATCAGCGAGTTCTCCAAGAGAGTGATCCTGGCCGACGCTAATCTGGACAAAGTGCTGTCCGCC
TACAACAAGCACCGGGATAAGCCCATCAGAGAGCAGGCCGAGAATATCATCCACCTGTTTACCCTGACCA
ATCTGGGAGCCCCTGCCGCCTTCAAGTACTTTGACACCACCATCGACCGGAAGAGGTACACCAGCACCAA
AGAGGTGCTGGACGCCACCCTGATCCACCAGAGCATCACCGGCCTGTACGAGACACGGATCGACCTGTCT
CAGCTGGGAGGCGACAAGCGACCTGCCGCCACAAAGAAGGCTGGACAGGCTAAGAAGAAGAAAGATTACA
AAGACGATGACGATAAGGGATCCGGCGCAACAAACTTCTCTCTGCTGAAACAAGCCGGAGATGTCGAAGA
GAATCCTGGACCGACCGAGTACAAGCCCACGGTGCGCCTCGCCACCCGCGACGACGTCCCCAGGGCCGTA
CGCACCCTCGCCGCCGCGTTCGCCGACTACCCCGCCACGCGCCACACCGTCGATCCGGACCGCCACATCG
AGCGGGTCACCGAGCTGCAAGAACTCTTCCTCACGCGCGTCGGGCTCGACATCGGCAAGGTGTGGGTCGC
GGACGACGGCGCCGCGGTGGCGGTCTGGACCACGCCGGAGAGCGTCGAAGCGGGGGCGGTGTTCGCCGAG
ATCGGCCCGCGCATGGCCGAGTTGAGCGGTTCCCGGCTGGCCGCGCAGCAACAGATGGAAGGCCTCCTGG
CGCCGCACCGGCCCAAGGAGCCCGCGTGGTTCCTGGCCACCGTCGGAGTCTCGCCCGACCACCAGGGCAA
GGGTCTGGGCAGCGCCGTCGTGCTCCCCGGAGTGGAGGCGGCCGAGCGCGCCGGGGTGCCCGCCTTCCTG
GAGACCTCCGCGCCCCGCAACCTCCCCTTCTACGAGCGGCTCGGCTTCACCGTCACCGCCGACGTCGAGG
TGCCCGAAGGACCGCGCACCTGGTGCATGACCCGCAAGCCCGGTGCCTGAACGCGTTAAGTCGACAATCA
ACCTCTGGATTACAAAATTTGTGAAAGATTGACTGGTATTCTTAACTATGTTGCTCCTTTTACGCTATGT
GGATACGCTGCTTTAATGCCTTTGTATCATGCTATTGCTTCCCGTATGGCTTTCATTTTCTCCTCCTTGT
ATAAATCCTGGTTGCTGTCTCTTTATGAGGAGTTGTGGCCCGTTGTCAGGCAACGTGGCGTGGTGTGCAC
TGTGTTTGCTGACGCAACCCCCACTGGTTGGGGCATTGCCACCACCTGTCAGCTCCTTTCCGGGACTTTC
GCTTTCCCCCTCCCTATTGCCACGGCGGAACTCATCGCCGCCTGCCTTGCCCGCTGCTGGACAGGGGCTC
GGCTGTTGGGCACTGACAATTCCGTGGTGTTGTCGGGGAAATCATCGTCCTTTCCTTGGCTGCTCGCCTG
TGTTGCCACCTGGATTCTGCGCGGGACGTCCTTCTGCTACGTCCCTTCGGCCCTCAATCCAGCGGACCTT
CCTTCCCGCGGCCTGCTGCCGGCTCTGCGGCCTCTTCCGCGTCTTCGCCTTCGCCCTCAGACGAGTCGGA
TCTCCCTTTGGGCCGCCTCCCCGCGTCGACTTTAAGACCAATGACTTACAAGGCAGCTGTAGATCTTAGC
CACTTTTTAAAAGAAAAGGGGGGACTGGAAGGGCTAATTCACTCCCAACGAAGACAAGATCTGCTTTTTG
CTTGTACTGGGTCTCTCTGGTTAGACCAGATCTGAGCCTGGGAGCTCTCTGGCTAACTAGGGAACCCACT
GCTTAAGCCTCAATAAAGCTTGCCTTGAGTGCTTCAAGTAGTGTGTGCCCGTCTGTTGTGTGACTCTGGT
AACTAGAGATCCCTCAGACCCTTTTAGTCAGTGTGGAAAATCTCTAGCAGGGCCCGTTTAAACCCGCTGA
TCAGCCTCGACTGTGCCTTCTAGTTGCCAGCCATCTGTTGTTTGCCCCTCCCCCGTGCCTTCCTTGACCC
TGGAAGGTGCCACTCCCACTGTCCTTTCCTAATAAAATGAGGAAATTGCATCGCATTGTCTGAGTAGGTG
TCATTCTATTCTGGGGGGTGGGGTGGGGCAGGACAGCAAGGGGGAGGATTGGGAAGACAATAGCAGGCAT
GCTGGGGATGCGGTGGGCTCTATGGCTTCTGAGGCGGAAAGAACCAGCTGGGGCTCTAGGGGGTATCCCC
[124 nt withheld, positions 8681-8804]
C
[91 nt withheld, positions 8806-8896]
A
[49 nt withheld, positions 8898-8946]
CCTTTGACGTTGGAGTCCACGTTCTTT
[37 nt withheld, positions 8974-9010]
ACCCTATCTCGGTCTATTCTTTTGATTTATAAGGGATTTTGCCGATTTCGGCCTATTGGTTAAAAAATGA
GCTGATTTAACAAAAATTTAACGCGAATTAATTCTGTGGAATGTGTGTCAGTTAGGGTGTGGAAAGTCCC
CAGGCTCCCCAGCAGGCAGAAGTATGCAAAGCATGCATCTCAATTAGTCAGCAACCAGGTGTGGAAAGTC
CCCAGGCTCCCCAGCAGGCAGAAGTATGCAAAGCATGCATCTCAATTAGTCAGCAACCATAGTCCCGCCC
CTAACTCCGCCCATCCCGCCCCTAACTCCGCCCAGTTCCGCCCATTCTCCGCCCCATGGCTGACTAATTT
TTTTTATTTATGCAGAGGCCGAGGCCGCCTCTGCCTCTGAGCTATTCCAGAAGTAGTGAGGAGGCTTTTT
TGGAGGCCTAGGCTTTTGCAAAAAGCTCCCGGGAGCTTGTATATCCATTTTCGGATCTGATCAGCACGTG
TTGACAATTAATCATCGGCATAGTATATCGGCATAGTATAATACGACAAGGTGAGGAACTAAACCATGGC
CAAGTTGACCAGTGCCGTTCCGGTGCTCACCGCGCGCGACGTCGCCGGAGCGGTCGAGTTCTGGACCGAC
CGGCTCGGGTTCTCCCGGGACTTCGTGGAGGACGACTTCGCCGGTGTGGTCCGGGACGACGTGACCCTGT
TCATCAGCGCGGTCCAGGACCAGGTGGTGCCGGACAACACCCTGGCCTGGGTGTGGGTGCGCGGCCTGGA
CGAGCTGTACGCCGAGTGGTCGGAGGTCGTGTCCACGAACTTCCGGGACGCCTCCGGGCCGGCCATGACC
GAGATCGGCGAGCAGCCGTGGGGGCGGGAGTTCGCCCTGCGCGACCCGGCCGGCAACTGCGTGCACTTCG
TGGCCGAGGAGCAGGACTGACACGTGCTACGAGATTTCGATTCCACCGCCGCCTTCTATGAAAGGTTGGG
CTTCGGAATCGTTTTCCGGGACGCCGGCTGGATGATCCTCCAGCGCGGGGATCTCATGCTGGAGTTCTTC
GCCCACCCCAACTTGTTTATTGCAGCTTATAATGGTTACAAATAAAGCAATAGCATCACAAATTTCACAA
ATAAAGCATTTTTTTCACTGCATTCTAGTTGTGGTTTGTCCAAACTCATCAATGTATCTTATCATGTCTG
TATACCGTCGACCTCTAGCTAGAGCTTGGCGTAATCATGGTCATAGCTGTTTCCTGTGTGAAATTGTTAT
CCGCTCACAATTCCACACAACATACGAGCCGGAAGCATAAAGTGTAAAGCCTGGGGTGCCTAATGAGTGA
GCTAACTCACATTAATTGCGTTGCGCTCACTGCCCGCTTTCCAGTCGGGAAACCTGTCGTGCCAGCTGCA
TTAATGAATCGGCCAACGCGCGGGGAGAGGCGGTTTGCGTATTGGGCGCTCTTCCGCTTCCTCGCTCACT
GACTCGCTGCGCTCGGTCGTTCGGCTGCGGCGAGCGGTATCAGCTCACTCAAAGGCGGTAATACGGTTAT
CCACAGAATCAGGGGATAACGCAGGAAAGAACATGTGAGCAAAAGGCCAGCAAAAGGCCAGGAACCGTAA
AAAGGCCGCGTTGCTGGCGTTTTTCCATAGGCTCCGCCCCCCTGACGAGCATCACAAAAATCGACGCTCA
AGTCAGAGGTGGCGAAACCCGACAGGACTATAAAGATACCAGGCGTTTCCCCCTGGAAGCTCCCTCGTGC
GCTCTCCTGTTCCGACCCTGCCGCTTACCGGATACCTGTCCGCCTTTCTCCCTTCGGGAAGCGTGGCGCT
TTCTCATAGCTCACGCTGTAGGTATCTCAGTTCGGTGTAGGTCGTTCGCTCCAAGCTGGGCTGTGTGCAC
GAACCCCCCGTTCAGCCCGACCGCTGCGCCTTATCCGGTAACTATCGTCTTGAGTCCAACCCGGTAAGAC
ACGACTTATCGCCACTGGCAGCAGCCACTGGTAACAGGATTAGCAGAGCGAGGTATGTAGGCGGTGCTAC
AGAGTTCTTGAAGTGGTGGCCTAACTACGGCTACACTAGAAGAACAGTATTTGGTATCTGCGCTCTGCTG
AAGCCAGTTACCTTCGGAAAAAGAGTTGGTAGCTCTTGATCCGGCAAACAAACCACCGCTGGTAGCGGTG
GTTTTTTTGTTTGCAAGCAGCAGATTACGCGCAGAAAAAAAGGATCTCAAGAAGATCCTTTGATCTTTTC
TACGGGGTCTGACGCTCAGTGGAACGAAAACTCACGTTAAGGGATTTTGGTCATGAGATTATCAAAAAGG
ATCTTCACCTAGATCCTTTTAAATTAAAAATGAAGTTTTAAATCAATCTAAAGTATATATGAGTAAACTT
GGTCTGACAGTTACCAATGCTTAATCAGTGAGGCACCTATCTCAGCGATCTGTCTATTTCGTTCATCCAT
AGTTGCCTGACTCCCCGTCGTGTAGATAACTACGATACGGGAGGGCTTACCATCTGGCCCCAGTGCTGCA
ATGATACCGCGAGACCCACGCTCACCGGCTCCAGATTTATCAGCAATAAACCAGCCAGCCGGAAGGGCCG
AGCGCAGAAGTGGTCCTGCAACTTTATCCGCCTCCATCCAGTCTATTAATTGTTGCCGGGAAGCTAGAGT
AAGTAGTTCGCCAGTTAATAGTTTGCGCAACGTTGTTGCCATTGCTACAGGCATCGTGGTGTCACGCTCG
TCGTTTGGTATGGCTTCATTCAGCTCCGGTTCCCAACGATCAAGGCGAGTTACATGATCCCCCATGTTGT
GCAAAAAAGCGGTTAGCTCCTTCGGTCCTCCGATCGTTGTCAGAAGTAAGTTGGCCGCAGTGTTATCACT
CATGGTTATGGCAGCACTGCATAATTCTCTTACTGTCATGCCATCCGTAAGATGCTTTTCTGTGACTGGT
GAGTACTCAACCAAGTCATTCTGAGAATAGTGTATGCGGCGACCGAGTTGCTCTTGCCCGGCGTCAATAC
GGGATAATACCGCGCCACATAGCAGAACTTTAAAAGTGCTCATCATTGGAAAACGTTCTTCGGGGCGAAA
ACTCTCAAGGATCTTACCGCTGTTGAGATCCAGTTCGATGTAACCCACTCGTGCACCCAACTGATCTTCA
GCATCTTTTACTTTCACCAGCGTTTCTGGGTGAGCAAAAACAGGAAGGCAAAATGCCGCAAAAAAGGGAA
TAAGGGCGACACGGAAATGTTGAATACTCATACTCTTCCTTTTTCAATATTATTGAAGCATTTATCAGGG
TTATTGTCTCATGAGCGGATACATATTTGAATGTATTTAGAAAAATAAACAAATAGGGGTTCCGCGCACA
TTTCCCCGAAAAGTGCCACCTGACGTCGACGGATCGGGAGATCTCCCGATCCCCTATGGTGCACTCTCAG
TACAATCTGCTCTGATGCCGCATAGTTAAGCCAGTATCTGCTCCCTGCTTGTGTGTTGGAGGTCGCTGAG
TAGTGCGCGAGCAAAATTTAAGCTACAACAAGGCAAGGCTTGACCGACAATTGCATGAAGAATCTGCTTA
GGGTTAGGCGTTTTGCGCTGCTTCGCGATGTACGGGCCAGATATACGCGTTGACATTGATTATTGACTAG
TTATTAATAGTAATCAATTACGGGGTCATTAGTTCATAGCCCATATATGGAGTTCCGCGTTACATAACTT
ACGGTAAATGGCCCGCCTGGCTGACCGCCCAACGACCCCCGCCCATTGACGTCAATAATGACGTATGTTC
CCATAGTAACGCCAATAGGGACTTTCCATTGACGTCAATGGGTGGAGTATTTACGGTAAACTGCCCACTT
GGCAGTACATCAAGTGTATCATATGCCAAGTACGCCCCCTATTGACGTCAATGACGGTAAATGGCCCGCC
TGGCATTATGCCCAGTACATGACCTTATGGGACTTTCCTACTTGGCAGTACATCTACGTATTAGTCATCG
CTATTACCATGG
