>Addgene plasmid #138689 | pLenti-Puro-sgMARK2 | depositor partial sequence | sequence record 268013 | hU6 FWD Sequence
NCCGTTATTACGATTTCTTGGCTTTATATATCTTGTGGAAGGACGAAACACCGTTGCGGCCCCGAATCAT
GTGTTTTAGAGCTAGAAATAGCAAGTTAAAATAAGGCTAGTCCGTTATCAACTTGAAAAAGTGGCACCGA
GTCGGTGCTTTTTTGAATTCGCTAGCTAGGTCTTGAAAGGAGTGGGAATTGGCTCCGGTGCCCGTCAGTG
GGCAGAGCGCACATCGCCCACAGTCCCCGAGAAGTTGGGGGGAGGGGTCGGCAATTGATCCGGTGCCTAG
AGAAGGTGGCGCGGGGTAAACTGGGAAAGTGATGTCGTGTACTGGCTCCGCCTTTTTCCCGAGGGTGGGG
GAGAACCGTATATAAGTGCAGTAGTCGCCGTGAACGTTCTTTTTCGCAACGGGTTTGCCGCCAGAACACA
GGACCGGTTCTAGAGCGCTGCCACCATGGACAAGAAGTACAGCATCGGCCTGGACATCGGCACCAACTCT
GTGGGCTGGGCCGTGATCACCGACGAGTACAAGGTGCCCAGCAAGAAATTCAAGGTGCTGGGCAACACCG
ACCGGCACAGCATCAAGAAGAACCTGATCGGAGCCCTGCTGTTCGACAGCGGCGAAACAGCCGAGGCCAC
CCGGCTGAAGAGAACCGCCAGAAGAAGATACACCAGACGGAAGAACCGGATCTGCTATCTGCAAGAGATC
TTCAGCAACGAGATGGCCAAGGTGGACGACAGCTTCTTCCACAGACTGGAAGAGTCCTTCCTGGTGGAAG
AGGATAAGAAGCACGAGCGGCACCCCATCTTCGGCAACATCGTGGACGAGGTGGCCTACCACGAGAAGTA
CCCCACCATCTACCACCTGAGAAAGAAACTGGTGGACAGCACCGACAAGGCCGACCTGCGGCTGATCTAT
CTGGCCCTGGCCCACATGATCAAGTTCCGGGCCACTTCCTGATCGAGGGCGACCTGAACCCCGACAACAG
CGACGTGGACAGCTGTTCATCCAGCTGGTGCAGACTACAACAGCTGTTCGAGGAAACCCATCACGCAGCG
CGTGACGCAAGCCATCTGTCTGCAGACTGAGCAGAGCAGACGCTGAAATCTGATCGCCAGCTGCCCGGCG
AGAGAGATGNCTGTCGAACTGATGCCTGAGCTGGGNCTGAACCCAACTCAGAGCACTCGACTTNNNGAGA
TGCCNAACTGCACCTGAACCAAGANCTNN
